Addgene plasmid #180377: pAR100
Purpose: pAR100 allows cloning of TCRα and TCRβ genes using restriction enzymes (AflII, ApaI, and SacII).
Depositing lab: Alec Redwood. Depositing organization: Murdoch University. Publication: Abacavir inhibits but does not cause self-reactivity to HLA-B*57:01-restricted EBV specific T cell receptors. Sooda A, Rwandamuriye F, Wanjalla CN, Jing L, Koelle DM, Peters B, Leary S, Chopra A, Calderwood MA, Mallal SA, Pavlos R, Watson M, Phillips EJ, Redwood AJ. Commun Biol. 2022 Feb 16;5(1):133. doi: 10.1038/s42003-022-03058-9. PubMed 35173258.
Backbone
  Vector backbone: pSELECT-GFPzeo-mcs
  Backbone manufacturer: Invivogen
  Backbone size w/o insert (bp): 4249
  Total vector size (bp): 7114
  Modifications to backbone: Inserted two multiple cloning sites: one at NheI site (NheI, AflII, ApaI, AscI, BsiWI, BstZ17I, NruI, PstI, SacII, Nhe); another at EcoRI site (EcoRI, KpnI, XbaI, BamHI, SalI, EcoRI); Inserted CD8Aa from pORF9-hCD8Aa (InvivoGen) Inserted NFAT-Luciferase from pGL3-NFAT luciferase
  Vector type: Mammalian Expression, Bacterial Expression
  Selectable markers: Zeocin
Growth in bacteria
  Bacterial resistance: Bleocin (Zeocin), 50 μg/mL
  Growth temperature: 37°C
  Growth strain: DH10B
  Copy number: High Copy
Gene/Insert 1
  Gene/Insert name: NFAT-Luciferase (alt name: luc+)
  Species: firefly
  Insert size (bp): 2142
  Promoter: minimal promoter and an NFAT response element
  Cloning method: Restriction Enzyme; 5′ cloning site kpnI (not destroyed); 3′ cloning site salI (not destroyed)
  Sequencing primers: 5′ ACTTGTGGGGTCCTTCTCCT; 3′ AATCTCACGCAGGCAGTTCT
Gene/Insert 2
  Gene/Insert name: hCD8A
  Species: H. sapiens (human)
  Insert size (bp): 719
  Promoter: hEF1-HTLV
  Cloning method: Restriction Enzyme; 5′ cloning site AgeI (not destroyed); 3′ cloning site AflII (not destroyed)
  Sequencing primers: 5′ AGTGCAGGTGCCAGAACATT; 3′ CTTAAGGACGTATCTCGCCGAAAGG
Resource information
  A portion of this plasmid was derived from a plasmid made by: Invivogen
Terms and licenses: Academic/Nonprofit Terms; Industry Terms: Not Available to Industry
How to cite: pAR100 was a gift from Alec Redwood (Addgene plasmid # 180377 ; http://n2t.net/addgene:180377 ; RRID:Addgene_180377)
