[The description below was written by a language model from this plasmid's Addgene catalogue record and pLannotate feature annotations shown in this document.]
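Description:
pAR100 is a mammalian expression and reporter plasmid of about 7.1 kb built on the InvivoGen pSELECT-GFPzeo-mcs backbone. It is designed as a recipient vector for T cell receptor α and β chain genes, which are cloned with AflII, ApaI and SacII. It replicates at high copy in E. coli from a ColE1/pUC-type origin. Selection in both bacteria and mammalian cells relies on Zeocin resistance from the Streptoalloteichus hindustanus ble gene. In the feature table, ble lies downstream of EGFP in a cassette driven by a CMV enhancer/promoter joined to an HTLV-1 LTR fragment and ending in a human β-globin polyadenylation signal, so transfected cells can be both selected and followed by green fluorescence.

The main expression cassette uses the composite hEF1-HTLV promoter (EF-1α core promoter plus a truncated HTLV 5′ LTR), preceded by a synthetic poly(A) signal and a transcriptional pause site that limit read-through from upstream. This promoter drives human CD8A, the MHC class I co-receptor. CD8A is followed by the added multiple cloning site where the TCR genes are inserted, and then by an SV40 poly(A) signal. No TCR sequence is present in the plasmid as deposited. How inserted TCR chains are linked to CD8A for expression is not stated in the record.

A separate cassette carries three IL-2-derived NFAT binding sites and a minimal TATA-box promoter driving firefly luc+ luciferase, with its own SV40 poly(A) signal. TCR signalling should therefore activate NFAT and produce a luminescent readout. The plasmid thus combines TCR, co-receptor and activation reporter in one vector, suited to testing TCR specificity and reactivity, as in the associated study of HLA-B*57:01-restricted EBV-specific TCRs. The depositor and sequencing-verified records carry identical annotations and differ by 18 nt in the region just downstream of CD8A.
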