Features (pLannotate 1.2.2; 22 found; start..end, strand, type, name):
      6..400     -  polyA_signal   β-globin poly(A): human β-globin polyadenylation signal
    412..783     -  CDS            ble: BLE_STRHI - Experimental evidence at protein level: Swiss-Prot protein existence level 1. Binding protein with a strong affinity to the bleomycin family of antibiotics. From Streptoalloteichus hindustanus.
    961..1677    -  CDS            EGFP: EGFP is a basic (constitutively fluorescent) green fluorescent protein published in 1996, derived from Aequorea victoria. It is reported to be a rapidly-maturing weak dimer with moderate acid sensitivity.
   1687..1955    -  LTR            5' LTR (truncated): truncated 5' long terminal repeat (LTR) from human T-cell leukemia virus (HTLV) type 1
   1985..2036    -  promoter       CMVd2 promoter: truncated human cytomegalovirus (CMV) immediate early promoter that yields moderately reduced expression relative to the full-length promoter
   2099..2116    +  promoter       CMV promoter (fragment): human cytomegalovirus (CMV) immediate early promoter
   2189..2492    -  enhancer       CMV enhancer: human cytomegalovirus immediate early enhancer
   2572..3160    -  rep_origin     ori: high-copy-number ColE1/pMB1/pBR322/pUC origin of replication
   3268..3316    +  polyA_signal   poly(A) signal: synthetic polyadenylation signal
   3327..3418    +  misc_feature   pause site: RNA polymerase II transcriptional pause signal from the human α2 globin gene
   3455..3666    +  promoter       EF-1α core promoter: core promoter for human elongation factor EF-1α
   3679..3947    +  LTR            5' LTR (truncated): truncated 5' long terminal repeat (LTR) from human T-cell leukemia virus (HTLV) type 1
   3989..4693    +  CDS            CD8A (sequence partly withheld): CD8A_HUMAN - Also known as MAL. Experimental evidence at protein level: Swiss-Prot protein existence level 1. Integral membrane glycoprotein that plays an essential role in the immune response and serves multiple functions in responses against both external and internal offenses. In T-cells, functions primarily as a coreceptor for MHC class I molecule:peptide complex. The antigens presented by class I peptides are derived from cytosolic proteins while class II derived from extracellular proteins. Interacts simultaneously with the T-cell receptor (TCR) and the MHC class I proteins presented by
   4744..4865    -  polyA_signal   SV40 poly(A) signal: SV40 polyadenylation signal
   4888..4959    -  CDS            large T antigen (fragment): large T antigen from SV40 (simian virus 40)
   4991..5020    +  protein_bind   NFAT binding site: NFAT binding site from the human interleukin 2 (IL-2) gene (Mattila et al., 1990) NFAT transcription factor
   5021..5050    +  protein_bind   NFAT binding site: NFAT binding site from the human interleukin 2 (IL-2) gene (Mattila et al., 1990) NFAT transcription factor
   5051..5080    +  protein_bind   NFAT binding site: NFAT binding site from the human interleukin 2 (IL-2) gene (Mattila et al., 1990) NFAT transcription factor
   5093..5124    +  promoter       minP: minimal TATA-box promoter with low basal activity
   5186..6838    +  CDS            luciferase: firefly luciferase; luc+; enhanced luc+ version of the luciferase gene
   6879..7000    -  polyA_signal   SV40 poly(A) signal: SV40 polyadenylation signal
   7023..7091    -  CDS            large T antigen (fragment): large T antigen from SV40 (simian virus 40)
>Addgene plasmid #180377 | pAR100 | depositor full sequence | sequence record 350753 | pAR100 sequence 7114 bps
AATTCTAAAATACAGCATAGCAAAACTTTAACCTCCAAATCAAGCCTCTACTTGAATCCTTTTCTGAGGG
ATGAATAAGGCATAGGCATCAGGGGCTGTTGCCAATGTGCATTAGCTGTTTGCAGCCTCACCTTCTTTCA
TGGAGTTTAAGATATAGTGTATTTTCCCAAGGTTTGAACTAGCTCTTCATTTCTTTATGTTTTAAATGCA
CTGACCTCCCACATTCCCTTTTTAGTAAAATATTCAGAAATAATTTAAATACATCATTGCAATGAAAATA
AATGTTTTTTATTAGGCAGAATCCAGATGCTCAAGGCCCTTCATAATATCCCCCAGTTTAGTAGTTGGAC
TTAGGGAACAAAGGAACCTTTAATAGAAATTGGACAGCAAGAAAGCGAGCTTCTAGCTTTAGTCCTGTTC
CTCAGCTACAAAATGGACACAATTTCCAGCAGGGTCTCTGAGGGCAAATTCCCTTCCCCAAGGTTGTTCA
CCAATTTCTGTCATGGCTGGGCCAGAGGCATCCCTGAAATTTGTGCTGACTACTTCTGACCATTCTGCAT
AAAGCTCATCTAGGCCTCTGACCCAGACCCAAGCAAGGGTGTTGTCAGGGACAACTTGGTCCTGAACTGC
TGAGATGAAGAGGGTGACATCATCTCTGACAACACCAGCAAAATCATCTTCAACAAAGTCTCTGGAGAAT
CCTAATCTGTCAGTCCAGAACTCTACAGCCCCTGCAACATCCCTTGCTGTGAGGACTGGGACTGCAGAAG
TGAGTTTGGCCATGATGGCTCCTCCTGTCAGGAGAGGAAAGAGAAGAAGGTTAGTACAATTGCTATAGTG
AGTTGTATTATACTATGCTTATGATTAATTGTCAAACTAGTGGGTTCATAGTGCCACTTTTCCTGCACTG
CCCCATCTCCTGCCCACCCTTTCCCAGGCATAGACAGTCAGTGACTTACCCTTGTACAGCTCATCCATTC
CCAGAGTAATTCCTGCTGCTGTCACAAACTCCAGGAGGACCATGTGGTCTCTTTTCTCATTAGGGTCTTT
GGACAGAGCAGATTGAGTGCTGAGATAGTGATTATCTGGGAGGAGAACTGGGCCATCACCAATAGGGGTG
TTCTGCTGGTAATGGTCTGCCAGTTGGACAGATCCATCCTCAATGTTGTGTCTAATCTTGAAATTAGCCT
TAATTCCATTCCTCTGCTTATCTGCCATAATGTAAACATTGTGAGAATTATAGTTGTACTCCAGCTTGTG
ACCCAGAATGTTTCCATCTTCCTTAAAATCAATGCCTTTCAGCTCAATTCTGTTAACCAGTGTATCACCT
TCAAACTTCACTTCTGCCCTTGTCTTATAATTTCCATCATCCTTAAAGAAGATTGTCCTCTCCTGAACAT
AACCTTCTGGCATTGCAGATTTAAAGAAGTCATGCTGCTTCATGTGGTCAGGGTATCTGCTGAAACATTG
AACACCATAAGTCAGGGTGGTCACCAGAGTTGGCCAAGGCACTGGCAGCTTTCCTGTTGTACAAATGAAC
TTCAGAGTCAGCTTTCCATAAGTTGCATCTCCTTCACCTTCACCAGACACAGAGAATTTGTGGCCATTCA
CATCACCATCCAGCTCAACCAGAATTGGGACAACACCAGTAAAGAGTTCTTCTCCCTTAGAAACCATGGT
GGCTTGGATCTGTAACGGCGCAGAACAGAAAACGAAACAAAGACGTAGAGTTGAGCAAGCAGGGTCAGGC
AAAGCGTGGAGAGCCGGCTGAGTCTAGGTAGGCTCCAAGGGAGCGCCGGACAAAGGCCCGGTCTCGACCT
GAGCTTTAAACTTACCTAGACGGCGGACGCAGTTCAGGAGGCACCACAGGCGGGAGGCGGCAGAACGCGA
CTCAACCGGCGTGGATGGCGGCCTCAGGTAGGGCGGCGGGCGCGTGAAGGAGAGATGCGAGCCCCTCGAA
GCTGATCTGACGGTTCACTAAACGAGCTCTGCTTATATAGACCTCCCACCGTACACGCCTACCGCCCATT
TGCGTCAATGGGGCGGAGTTGTTACGACATTTTGGAAAGTCCCGTTGATTTACTAGTCAAAACAAACTCC
CATTGACGTCAATGGGGTGGAGACTTGGAAATCCCCGTGAGTCAAACCGCTATCCACGCCCATTGATGTA
CTGCCAAAACCGCATCATCATGGTAATAGCGATGACTAATACGTAGATGTACTGCCAAGTAGGAAAGTCC
CATAAGGTCATGTACTGGGCATAATGCCAGGCGGGCCATTTACCGTCATTGACGTCAATAGGGGGCGTAC
TTGGCATATGATACACTTGATGTACTGCCAAGTGGGCAGTTTACCGTAAATACTCCACCCATTGACGTCA
ATGGAAAGTCCCTATTGGCGTTACTATGGGAACATACGTCATTATTGACGTCAATGGGCGGGGGTCGTTG
GGCGGTCAGCCAGGCGGGCCATTTACCGTAAGTTATGTAACGCCTGCAGGTTAATTAAGAACATGTGAGC
AAAAGGCCAGCAAAAGGCCAGGAACCGTAAAAAGGCCGCGTTGCTGGCGTTTTTCCATAGGCTCCGCCCC
CCTGACGAGCATCACAAAAATCGACGCTCAAGTCAGAGGTGGCGAAACCCGACAGGACTATAAAGATACC
AGGCGTTTCCCCCTGGAAGCTCCCTCGTGCGCTCTCCTGTTCCGACCCTGCCGCTTACCGGATACCTGTC
CGCCTTTCTCCCTTCGGGAAGCGTGGCGCTTTCTCATAGCTCACGCTGTAGGTATCTCAGTTCGGTGTAG
GTCGTTCGCTCCAAGCTGGGCTGTGTGCACGAACCCCCCGTTCAGCCCGACCGCTGCGCCTTATCCGGTA
ACTATCGTCTTGAGTCCAACCCGGTAAGACACGACTTATCGCCACTGGCAGCAGCCACTGGTAACAGGAT
TAGCAGAGCGAGGTATGTAGGCGGTGCTACAGAGTTCTTGAAGTGGTGGCCTAACTACGGCTACACTAGA
AGAACAGTATTTGGTATCTGCGCTCTGCTGAAGCCAGTTACCTTCGGAAAAAGAGTTGGTAGCTCTTGAT
CCGGCAAACAAACCACCGCTGGTAGCGGTGGTTTTTTTGTTTGCAAGCAGCAGATTACGCGCAGAAAAAA
AGGATCTCAAGAAGATCCTTTGATCTTTTCTACGGGGTCTGACGCTCAGTGGAACGAAAACTCACGTTAA
GGGATTTTGGTCATGGCTAGTTAATTAACATTTAAATCAGCGGCCGCAATAAAATATCTTTATTTTCATT
ACATCTGTGTGTTGGTTTTTTGTGTGAATCGTAACTAACATACGCTCTCCATCAAAACAAAACGAAACAA
AACAAACTAGCAAAATAGGCTGTCCCCAGTGCAAGTGCAGGTGCCAGAACATTTCTCTATCGAAGGATCT
GCGATCGCTCCGGTGCCCGTCAGTGGGCAGAGCGCACATCGCCCACAGTCCCCGAGAAGTTGGGGGGAGG
GGTCGGCAATTGAACGGGTGCCTAGAGAAGGTGGCGCGGGGTAAACTGGGAAAGTGATGTCGTGTACTGG
CTCCGCCTTTTTCCCGAGGGTGGGGGAGAACCGTATATAAGTGCAGTAGTCGCCGTGAACGTTCTTTTTC
GCAACGGGTTTGCCGCCAGAACACAGCTGAAGCTTCGAGGGGCTCGCATCTCTCCTTCACGCGCCCGCCG
CCCTACCTGAGGCCGCCATCCACGCCGGTTGAGTCGCGTTCTGCCGCCTCCCGCCTGTGGTGCCTCCTGA
ACTGCGTCCGCCGTCTAGGTAAGTTTAAAGCTCAGGTCGAGACCGGGCCTTTGTCCGGCGCTCCCTTGGA
GCCTACCTAGACTCAGCCGGCTCTCCACGCTTTGCCTGACCCTGCTTGCTCAACTCTACGTCTTTGTTTC
GTTTTCTGTTCTGCGCCGTTACAGATCCAAGCTGTGACCGGCGCCTACCTGAGATCACCGGTGCCACCAT
GGCCTTACCAGTGACCGCCTTGCTCCTGCCGCTGGCCTTGCTGCTCCACGCCGCCAGGCCG
[360 nt withheld, positions 4052-4411]
GCGCCGCGACCACCAACACCGGCGCCCACCATCGCGTCGCAGCCCCTGTCCCTGCGCCCAGAGGCGTGCC
GGCCAGCGGCGGGGGGCGCAGTGCACACGAGGGGGCTGGACTTCGCCTGTGATATCTACATCTGGGCGCC
CTTGGCCGGGACTTGTGGGGTCCTTCTCCTGTCACTGGTTATCACCCTTTACTGCAACCACAGGAACCGA
AGACGTGTTTGCAAATGTCCCCGGCCTGTGGTCAAATCGGGAGACAAGCCCAGCCTTTCGGCGAGATACG
TCCTTAAGGGGCCCGGCGCGCCCGTACGGTATACTCGCGACTGCAGCCGCGGTAAGATACATTGATGAGT
TTGGACAAACCACAACTAGAATGCAGTGAAAAAAATGCTTTATTTGTGAAATTTGTGATGCTATTGCTTT
ATTTGTAACCATTATAAGCTGCAATAAACAAGTTAACAACAACAATTGCATTCATTTTATGTTTCAGGTT
CAGGGGGAGGTGTGGGAGGTTTTTTAAAGCAAGTAAAACCTCTACAAATGTGGTATGGAATTCGGTACCG
AGCTCTTACGCGTGCTAGCGGAGGAAAAACTGTTTCATACAGAAGGCGTGGAGGAAAAACTGTTTCATAC
AGAAGGCGTGGAGGAAAAACTGTTTCATACAGAAGGCGTAGATCTAGACTCTAGAGGGTATATAATGGAA
GCTCGAATTCCAGCTTGGCATTCCGGTACTGTTGGTAAAAAGCTTGGCATTCCGGTACTGTTGGTAAAGC
CACCATGGAAGACGCCAAAAACATAAAGAAAGGCCCGGCGCCATTCTATCCGCTGGAAGATGGAACCGCT
GGAGAGCAACTGCATAAGGCTATGAAGAGATACGCCCTGGTTCCTGGAACAATTGCTTTTACAGATGCAC
ATATCGAGGTGGACATCACTTACGCTGAGTACTTCGAAATGTCCGTTCGGTTGGCAGAAGCTATGAAACG
ATATGGGCTGAATACAAATCACAGAATCGTCGTATGCAGTGAAAACTCTCTTCAATTCTTTATGCCGGTG
TTGGGCGCGTTATTTATCGGAGTTGCAGTTGCGCCCGCGAACGACATTTATAATGAACGTGAATTGCTCA
ACAGTATGGGCATTTCGCAGCCTACCGTGGTGTTCGTTTCCAAAAAGGGGTTGCAAAAAATTTTGAACGT
GCAAAAAAAGCTCCCAATCATCCAAAAAATTATTATCATGGATTCTAAAACGGATTACCAGGGATTTCAG
TCGATGTACACGTTCGTCACATCTCATCTACCTCCCGGTTTTAATGAATACGATTTTGTGCCAGAGTCCT
TCGATAGGGACAAGACAATTGCACTGATCATGAACTCCTCTGGATCTACTGGTCTGCCTAAAGGTGTCGC
TCTGCCTCATAGAACTGCCTGCGTGAGATTCTCGCATGCCAGAGATCCTATTTTTGGCAATCAAATCATT
CCGGATACTGCGATTTTAAGTGTTGTTCCATTCCATCACGGTTTTGGAATGTTTACTACACTCGGATATT
TGATATGTGGATTTCGAGTCGTCTTAATGTATAGATTTGAAGAAGAGCTGTTTCTGAGGAGCCTTCAGGA
TTACAAGATTCAAAGTGCGCTGCTGGTGCCAACCCTATTCTCCTTCTTCGCCAAAAGCACTCTGATTGAC
AAATACGATTTATCTAATTTACACGAAATTGCTTCTGGTGGCGCTCCCCTCTCTAAGGAAGTCGGGGAAG
CGGTTGCCAAGAGGTTCCATCTGCCAGGTATCAGGCAAGGATATGGGCTCACTGAGACTACATCAGCTAT
TCTGATTACACCCGAGGGGGATGATAAACCGGGCGCGGTCGGTAAAGTTGTTCCATTTTTTGAAGCGAAG
GTTGTGGATCTGGATACCGGGAAAACGCTGGGCGTTAATCAAAGAGGCGAACTGTGTGTGAGAGGTCCTA
TGATTATGTCCGGTTATGTAAACAATCCGGAAGCGACCAACGCCTTGATTGACAAGGATGGATGGCTACA
TTCTGGAGACATAGCTTACTGGGACGAAGACGAACACTTCTTCATCGTTGACCGCCTGAAGTCTCTGATT
AAGTACAAAGGCTATCAGGTGGCTCCCGCTGAATTGGAATCCATCTTGCTCCAACACCCCAACATCTTCG
ACGCAGGTGTCGCAGGTCTTCCCGACGATGACGCCGGTGAACTTCCCGCCGCCGTTGTTGTTTTGGAGCA
CGGAAAGACGATGACGGAAAAAGAGATCGTGGATTACGTCGCCAGTCAAGTAACAACCGCGAAAAAGTTG
CGCGGAGGAGTTGTGTTTGTGGACGAAGTACCGAAAGGTCTTACCGGAAAACTCGACGCAAGAAAAATCA
GAGAGATCCTCATAAAGGCCAAGAAGGGCGGAAAGATCGCCGTGTAATTCTAGAGTCGGGGCGGCCGGCC
GCTTCGAGCAGACATGATAAGATACATTGATGAGTTTGGACAAACCACAACTAGAATGCAGTGAAAAAAA
TGCTTTATTTGTGAAATTTGTGATGCTATTGCTTTATTTGTAACCATTATAAGCTGCAATAAACAAGTTA
ACAACAACAATTGCATTCATTTTATGTTTCAGGTTCAGGGGGAGGTGTGGGAGGTTTTTTAAAGCAAGTA
AAACCTCTACAAATGTGGTAAAATCGATAAGGATCCGTCGACG
