Features (pLannotate 1.2.2; 22 found; start..end, strand, type, name):
      6..400     -  polyA_signal   β-globin poly(A): human β-globin polyadenylation signal
    412..783     -  CDS            ble: BLE_STRHI - Experimental evidence at protein level: Swiss-Prot protein existence level 1. Binding protein with a strong affinity to the bleomycin family of antibiotics. From Streptoalloteichus hindustanus.
    961..1677    -  CDS            EGFP: EGFP is a basic (constitutively fluorescent) green fluorescent protein published in 1996, derived from Aequorea victoria. It is reported to be a rapidly-maturing weak dimer with moderate acid sensitivity.
   1687..1955    -  LTR            5' LTR (truncated): truncated 5' long terminal repeat (LTR) from human T-cell leukemia virus (HTLV) type 1
   1985..2036    -  promoter       CMVd2 promoter: truncated human cytomegalovirus (CMV) immediate early promoter that yields moderately reduced expression relative to the full-length promoter
   2099..2116    +  promoter       CMV promoter (fragment): human cytomegalovirus (CMV) immediate early promoter
   2189..2492    -  enhancer       CMV enhancer: human cytomegalovirus immediate early enhancer
   2572..3160    -  rep_origin     ori: high-copy-number ColE1/pMB1/pBR322/pUC origin of replication
   3268..3316    +  polyA_signal   poly(A) signal: synthetic polyadenylation signal
   3327..3418    +  misc_feature   pause site: RNA polymerase II transcriptional pause signal from the human α2 globin gene
   3455..3666    +  promoter       EF-1α core promoter: core promoter for human elongation factor EF-1α
   3679..3947    +  LTR            5' LTR (truncated): truncated 5' long terminal repeat (LTR) from human T-cell leukemia virus (HTLV) type 1
   3989..4693    +  CDS            CD8A (sequence partly withheld): CD8A_HUMAN - Also known as MAL. Experimental evidence at protein level: Swiss-Prot protein existence level 1. Integral membrane glycoprotein that plays an essential role in the immune response and serves multiple functions in responses against both external and internal offenses. In T-cells, functions primarily as a coreceptor for MHC class I molecule:peptide complex. The antigens presented by class I peptides are derived from cytosolic proteins while class II derived from extracellular proteins. Interacts simultaneously with the T-cell receptor (TCR) and the MHC class I proteins presented by
   4762..4883    -  polyA_signal   SV40 poly(A) signal: SV40 polyadenylation signal
   4906..4977    -  CDS            large T antigen (fragment): large T antigen from SV40 (simian virus 40)
   5009..5038    +  protein_bind   NFAT binding site: NFAT binding site from the human interleukin 2 (IL-2) gene (Mattila et al., 1990) NFAT transcription factor
   5039..5068    +  protein_bind   NFAT binding site: NFAT binding site from the human interleukin 2 (IL-2) gene (Mattila et al., 1990) NFAT transcription factor
   5069..5098    +  protein_bind   NFAT binding site: NFAT binding site from the human interleukin 2 (IL-2) gene (Mattila et al., 1990) NFAT transcription factor
   5111..5142    +  promoter       minP: minimal TATA-box promoter with low basal activity
   5204..6856    +  CDS            luciferase: firefly luciferase; luc+; enhanced luc+ version of the luciferase gene
   6897..7018    -  polyA_signal   SV40 poly(A) signal: SV40 polyadenylation signal
   7041..7109    -  CDS            large T antigen (fragment): large T antigen from SV40 (simian virus 40)
>Addgene plasmid #180377 | pAR100 | addgene full sequence | sequence record 370772 | Addgene NGS Result
AATTCTAAAATACAGCATAGCAAAACTTTAACCTCCAAATCAAGCCTCTACTTGAATCCTTTTCTGAGGG
ATGAATAAGGCATAGGCATCAGGGGCTGTTGCCAATGTGCATTAGCTGTTTGCAGCCTCACCTTCTTTCA
TGGAGTTTAAGATATAGTGTATTTTCCCAAGGTTTGAACTAGCTCTTCATTTCTTTATGTTTTAAATGCA
CTGACCTCCCACATTCCCTTTTTAGTAAAATATTCAGAAATAATTTAAATACATCATTGCAATGAAAATA
AATGTTTTTTATTAGGCAGAATCCAGATGCTCAAGGCCCTTCATAATATCCCCCAGTTTAGTAGTTGGAC
TTAGGGAACAAAGGAACCTTTAATAGAAATTGGACAGCAAGAAAGCGAGCTTCTAGCTTTAGTCCTGTTC
CTCAGCTACAAAATGGACACAATTTCCAGCAGGGTCTCTGAGGGCAAATTCCCTTCCCCAAGGTTGTTCA
CCAATTTCTGTCATGGCTGGGCCAGAGGCATCCCTGAAATTTGTGCTGACTACTTCTGACCATTCTGCAT
AAAGCTCATCTAGGCCTCTGACCCAGACCCAAGCAAGGGTGTTGTCAGGGACAACTTGGTCCTGAACTGC
TGAGATGAAGAGGGTGACATCATCTCTGACAACACCAGCAAAATCATCTTCAACAAAGTCTCTGGAGAAT
CCTAATCTGTCAGTCCAGAACTCTACAGCCCCTGCAACATCCCTTGCTGTGAGGACTGGGACTGCAGAAG
TGAGTTTGGCCATGATGGCTCCTCCTGTCAGGAGAGGAAAGAGAAGAAGGTTAGTACAATTGCTATAGTG
AGTTGTATTATACTATGCTTATGATTAATTGTCAAACTAGTGGGTTCATAGTGCCACTTTTCCTGCACTG
CCCCATCTCCTGCCCACCCTTTCCCAGGCATAGACAGTCAGTGACTTACCCTTGTACAGCTCATCCATTC
CCAGAGTAATTCCTGCTGCTGTCACAAACTCCAGGAGGACCATGTGGTCTCTTTTCTCATTAGGGTCTTT
GGACAGAGCAGATTGAGTGCTGAGATAGTGATTATCTGGGAGGAGAACTGGGCCATCACCAATAGGGGTG
TTCTGCTGGTAATGGTCTGCCAGTTGGACAGATCCATCCTCAATGTTGTGTCTAATCTTGAAATTAGCCT
TAATTCCATTCCTCTGCTTATCTGCCATAATGTAAACATTGTGAGAATTATAGTTGTACTCCAGCTTGTG
ACCCAGAATGTTTCCATCTTCCTTAAAATCAATGCCTTTCAGCTCAATTCTGTTAACCAGTGTATCACCT
TCAAACTTCACTTCTGCCCTTGTCTTATAATTTCCATCATCCTTAAAGAAGATTGTCCTCTCCTGAACAT
AACCTTCTGGCATTGCAGATTTAAAGAAGTCATGCTGCTTCATGTGGTCAGGGTATCTGCTGAAACATTG
AACACCATAAGTCAGGGTGGTCACCAGAGTTGGCCAAGGCACTGGCAGCTTTCCTGTTGTACAAATGAAC
TTCAGAGTCAGCTTTCCATAAGTTGCATCTCCTTCACCTTCACCAGACACAGAGAATTTGTGGCCATTCA
CATCACCATCCAGCTCAACCAGAATTGGGACAACACCAGTAAAGAGTTCTTCTCCCTTAGAAACCATGGT
GGCTTGGATCTGTAACGGCGCAGAACAGAAAACGAAACAAAGACGTAGAGTTGAGCAAGCAGGGTCAGGC
AAAGCGTGGAGAGCCGGCTGAGTCTAGGTAGGCTCCAAGGGAGCGCCGGACAAAGGCCCGGTCTCGACCT
GAGCTTTAAACTTACCTAGACGGCGGACGCAGTTCAGGAGGCACCACAGGCGGGAGGCGGCAGAACGCGA
CTCAACCGGCGTGGATGGCGGCCTCAGGTAGGGCGGCGGGCGCGTGAAGGAGAGATGCGAGCCCCTCGAA
GCTGATCTGACGGTTCACTAAACGAGCTCTGCTTATATAGACCTCCCACCGTACACGCCTACCGCCCATT
TGCGTCAATGGGGCGGAGTTGTTACGACATTTTGGAAAGTCCCGTTGATTTACTAGTCAAAACAAACTCC
CATTGACGTCAATGGGGTGGAGACTTGGAAATCCCCGTGAGTCAAACCGCTATCCACGCCCATTGATGTA
CTGCCAAAACCGCATCATCATGGTAATAGCGATGACTAATACGTAGATGTACTGCCAAGTAGGAAAGTCC
CATAAGGTCATGTACTGGGCATAATGCCAGGCGGGCCATTTACCGTCATTGACGTCAATAGGGGGCGTAC
TTGGCATATGATACACTTGATGTACTGCCAAGTGGGCAGTTTACCGTAAATACTCCACCCATTGACGTCA
ATGGAAAGTCCCTATTGGCGTTACTATGGGAACATACGTCATTATTGACGTCAATGGGCGGGGGTCGTTG
GGCGGTCAGCCAGGCGGGCCATTTACCGTAAGTTATGTAACGCCTGCAGGTTAATTAAGAACATGTGAGC
AAAAGGCCAGCAAAAGGCCAGGAACCGTAAAAAGGCCGCGTTGCTGGCGTTTTTCCATAGGCTCCGCCCC
CCTGACGAGCATCACAAAAATCGACGCTCAAGTCAGAGGTGGCGAAACCCGACAGGACTATAAAGATACC
AGGCGTTTCCCCCTGGAAGCTCCCTCGTGCGCTCTCCTGTTCCGACCCTGCCGCTTACCGGATACCTGTC
CGCCTTTCTCCCTTCGGGAAGCGTGGCGCTTTCTCATAGCTCACGCTGTAGGTATCTCAGTTCGGTGTAG
GTCGTTCGCTCCAAGCTGGGCTGTGTGCACGAACCCCCCGTTCAGCCCGACCGCTGCGCCTTATCCGGTA
ACTATCGTCTTGAGTCCAACCCGGTAAGACACGACTTATCGCCACTGGCAGCAGCCACTGGTAACAGGAT
TAGCAGAGCGAGGTATGTAGGCGGTGCTACAGAGTTCTTGAAGTGGTGGCCTAACTACGGCTACACTAGA
AGAACAGTATTTGGTATCTGCGCTCTGCTGAAGCCAGTTACCTTCGGAAAAAGAGTTGGTAGCTCTTGAT
CCGGCAAACAAACCACCGCTGGTAGCGGTGGTTTTTTTGTTTGCAAGCAGCAGATTACGCGCAGAAAAAA
AGGATCTCAAGAAGATCCTTTGATCTTTTCTACGGGGTCTGACGCTCAGTGGAACGAAAACTCACGTTAA
GGGATTTTGGTCATGGCTAGTTAATTAACATTTAAATCAGCGGCCGCAATAAAATATCTTTATTTTCATT
ACATCTGTGTGTTGGTTTTTTGTGTGAATCGTAACTAACATACGCTCTCCATCAAAACAAAACGAAACAA
AACAAACTAGCAAAATAGGCTGTCCCCAGTGCAAGTGCAGGTGCCAGAACATTTCTCTATCGAAGGATCT
GCGATCGCTCCGGTGCCCGTCAGTGGGCAGAGCGCACATCGCCCACAGTCCCCGAGAAGTTGGGGGGAGG
GGTCGGCAATTGAACGGGTGCCTAGAGAAGGTGGCGCGGGGTAAACTGGGAAAGTGATGTCGTGTACTGG
CTCCGCCTTTTTCCCGAGGGTGGGGGAGAACCGTATATAAGTGCAGTAGTCGCCGTGAACGTTCTTTTTC
GCAACGGGTTTGCCGCCAGAACACAGCTGAAGCTTCGAGGGGCTCGCATCTCTCCTTCACGCGCCCGCCG
CCCTACCTGAGGCCGCCATCCACGCCGGTTGAGTCGCGTTCTGCCGCCTCCCGCCTGTGGTGCCTCCTGA
ACTGCGTCCGCCGTCTAGGTAAGTTTAAAGCTCAGGTCGAGACCGGGCCTTTGTCCGGCGCTCCCTTGGA
GCCTACCTAGACTCAGCCGGCTCTCCACGCTTTGCCTGACCCTGCTTGCTCAACTCTACGTCTTTGTTTC
GTTTTCTGTTCTGCGCCGTTACAGATCCAAGCTGTGACCGGCGCCTACCTGAGATCACCGGTGCCACCAT
GGCCTTACCAGTGACCGCCTTGCTCCTGCCGCTGGCCTTGCTGCTCCACGCCGCCAGGCCG
[360 nt withheld, positions 4052-4411]
GCGCCGCGACCACCAACACCGGCGCCCACCATCGCGTCGCAGCCCCTGTCCCTGCGCCCAGAGGCGTGCC
GGCCAGCGGCGGGGGGCGCAGTGCACACGAGGGGGCTGGACTTCGCCTGTGATATCTACATCTGGGCGCC
CTTGGCCGGGACTTGTGGGGTCCTTCTCCTGTCACTGGTTATCACCCTTTACTGCAACCACAGGAACCGA
AGACGTGTTTGCAAATGTCCCCGGCCTGTGGTCAAATCGGGAGACAAGCCCAGCCTTTCGGCGAGATACG
TCCTTAAGGGGCCCGGCGCGCCCGTACGGTATACTCGCGCTGCAGCCGCGGGCTAGCTGGCCAGACATGA
TAAGATACATTGATGAGTTTGGACAAACCACAACTAGAATGCAGTGAAAAAAATGCTTTATTTGTGAAAT
TTGTGATGCTATTGCTTTATTTGTAACCATTATAAGCTGCAATAAACAAGTTAACAACAACAATTGCATT
CATTTTATGTTTCAGGTTCAGGGGGAGGTGTGGGAGGTTTTTTAAAGCAAGTAAAACCTCTACAAATGTG
GTATGGAATTCGGTACCGAGCTCTTACGCGTGCTAGCGGAGGAAAAACTGTTTCATACAGAAGGCGTGGA
GGAAAAACTGTTTCATACAGAAGGCGTGGAGGAAAAACTGTTTCATACAGAAGGCGTAGATCTAGACTCT
AGAGGGTATATAATGGAAGCTCGAATTCCAGCTTGGCATTCCGGTACTGTTGGTAAAAAGCTTGGCATTC
CGGTACTGTTGGTAAAGCCACCATGGAAGACGCCAAAAACATAAAGAAAGGCCCGGCGCCATTCTATCCG
CTGGAAGATGGAACCGCTGGAGAGCAACTGCATAAGGCTATGAAGAGATACGCCCTGGTTCCTGGAACAA
TTGCTTTTACAGATGCACATATCGAGGTGGACATCACTTACGCTGAGTACTTCGAAATGTCCGTTCGGTT
GGCAGAAGCTATGAAACGATATGGGCTGAATACAAATCACAGAATCGTCGTATGCAGTGAAAACTCTCTT
CAATTCTTTATGCCGGTGTTGGGCGCGTTATTTATCGGAGTTGCAGTTGCGCCCGCGAACGACATTTATA
ATGAACGTGAATTGCTCAACAGTATGGGCATTTCGCAGCCTACCGTGGTGTTCGTTTCCAAAAAGGGGTT
GCAAAAAATTTTGAACGTGCAAAAAAAGCTCCCAATCATCCAAAAAATTATTATCATGGATTCTAAAACG
GATTACCAGGGATTTCAGTCGATGTACACGTTCGTCACATCTCATCTACCTCCCGGTTTTAATGAATACG
ATTTTGTGCCAGAGTCCTTCGATAGGGACAAGACAATTGCACTGATCATGAACTCCTCTGGATCTACTGG
TCTGCCTAAAGGTGTCGCTCTGCCTCATAGAACTGCCTGCGTGAGATTCTCGCATGCCAGAGATCCTATT
TTTGGCAATCAAATCATTCCGGATACTGCGATTTTAAGTGTTGTTCCATTCCATCACGGTTTTGGAATGT
TTACTACACTCGGATATTTGATATGTGGATTTCGAGTCGTCTTAATGTATAGATTTGAAGAAGAGCTGTT
TCTGAGGAGCCTTCAGGATTACAAGATTCAAAGTGCGCTGCTGGTGCCAACCCTATTCTCCTTCTTCGCC
AAAAGCACTCTGATTGACAAATACGATTTATCTAATTTACACGAAATTGCTTCTGGTGGCGCTCCCCTCT
CTAAGGAAGTCGGGGAAGCGGTTGCCAAGAGGTTCCATCTGCCAGGTATCAGGCAAGGATATGGGCTCAC
TGAGACTACATCAGCTATTCTGATTACACCCGAGGGGGATGATAAACCGGGCGCGGTCGGTAAAGTTGTT
CCATTTTTTGAAGCGAAGGTTGTGGATCTGGATACCGGGAAAACGCTGGGCGTTAATCAAAGAGGCGAAC
TGTGTGTGAGAGGTCCTATGATTATGTCCGGTTATGTAAACAATCCGGAAGCGACCAACGCCTTGATTGA
CAAGGATGGATGGCTACATTCTGGAGACATAGCTTACTGGGACGAAGACGAACACTTCTTCATCGTTGAC
CGCCTGAAGTCTCTGATTAAGTACAAAGGCTATCAGGTGGCTCCCGCTGAATTGGAATCCATCTTGCTCC
AACACCCCAACATCTTCGACGCAGGTGTCGCAGGTCTTCCCGACGATGACGCCGGTGAACTTCCCGCCGC
CGTTGTTGTTTTGGAGCACGGAAAGACGATGACGGAAAAAGAGATCGTGGATTACGTCGCCAGTCAAGTA
ACAACCGCGAAAAAGTTGCGCGGAGGAGTTGTGTTTGTGGACGAAGTACCGAAAGGTCTTACCGGAAAAC
TCGACGCAAGAAAAATCAGAGAGATCCTCATAAAGGCCAAGAAGGGCGGAAAGATCGCCGTGTAATTCTA
GAGTCGGGGCGGCCGGCCGCTTCGAGCAGACATGATAAGATACATTGATGAGTTTGGACAAACCACAACT
AGAATGCAGTGAAAAAAATGCTTTATTTGTGAAATTTGTGATGCTATTGCTTTATTTGTAACCATTATAA
GCTGCAATAAACAAGTTAACAACAACAATTGCATTCATTTTATGTTTCAGGTTCAGGGGGAGGTGTGGGA
GGTTTTTTAAAGCAAGTAAAACCTCTACAAATGTGGTAAAATCGATAAGGATCCGTCGACG
